>Addgene plasmid #180552 | KTK_226 | addgene full sequence | sequence record 359396 | Addgene NGS Result
GCGTCGGGGCCGCCATCGCTGCCCAAACGGCACCACCGTGCGCTGGAAACACCGCTTGCCGCTACACAGG
CCGCTGTTTCATGCTCTGGGGAAATGCAAGGGAAATGGGTCAGAGACCGACTACGGTTATCCACAGAATC
AGGGGATAACGCAGGAAAGAACATGTGAGCAAAAGGCCAGCAAAAGGCCAGGAACCGTAAAAAGGCCGCG
TTGCTGGCGTTTTTCCATAGGCTCCGCCCCCCTGACGAGCATCACAAAAATCGACGCTCAAGTCAGAGGT
GGCGAAACCCGACAGGACTATAAAGATACCAGGCGTTTCCCCCTGGAAGCTCCCTCGTGCGCTCTCCTGT
TCCGACCCTGCCGCTTACCGGATACCTGTCCGCCTTTCTCCCTTCGGGAAGCGTGGCGCTTTCTCATAGC
TCACGCTGTAGGTATCTCAGTTCGGTGTAGGTCGTTCGCTCCAAGCTGGGCTGTGTGCACGAACCCCCCG
TTCAGCCCGACCGCTGCGCCTTATCCGGTAACTATCGTCTTGAGTCCAACCCGGTAAGACACGACTTATC
GCCACTGGCAGCAGCCACTGGTAACAGGATTAGCAGAGCGAGGTATGTAGGCGGTGCTACAGAGTTCTTG
AAGTGGTGGCCTAACTACGGCTACACTAGAAGAACAGTATTTGGTATCTGCGCTCTGCTGAAGCCAGTTA
CCTTCGGAAAAAGAGTTGGTAGCTCTTGATCCGGCAAACAAACCACCGCTGGTAGCGGTGGTTTTTTTGT
TTGCAAGCAGCAGATTACGCGCAGAAAAAAAGGATCTCAAGAAGATCCTTTGATCTTTTCTACGGGGTCT
GACGCTCAGTGGAACGAAAACTCACGTTAAGGGATTTTGGTCATGACAGGTGGCACTTTTCGGGGAAATG
TGCGCGGAACCCCTATTTGTTTATTTTTCTAAATACATTCAAATATGTATCCGCTCATGAGACAATAACC
CTGATAAATGCTTCAATAATATTGAAAAAGGAAGAGTATGAGTATTCAACATTTCCGTGTCGCCCTTATT
CCCTTTTTTGCGGCATTTTGCCTTCCTGTTTTTGCTCACCCAGAAACGCTGGTGAAAGTAAAAGATGCTG
AAGATCAGTTGGGTGCACGAGTGGGTTACATCGAACTGGATCTCAACAGCGGTAAGATCCTTGAGAGTTT
TCGCCCCGAAGAACGTTTTCCAATGATGAGCACTTTTAAAGTTCTGCTATGTGGCGCGGTATTATCCCGT
ATTGACGCCGGGCAAGAGCAACTCGGTCGCCGCATACACTATTCTCAGAATGACTTGGTTGAGTACTCAC
CAGTCACAGAAAAGCATCTTACGGATGGCATGACAGTAAGAGAATTATGCAGTGCTGCCATAACCATGAG
TGATAACACTGCGGCCAACTTACTTCTGACAACGATCGGAGGACCGAAGGAGCTAACCGCTTTTTTGCAC
AACATGGGGGATCATGTAACTCGCCTTGATCGTTGGGAACCGGAGCTGAATGAAGCCATACCAAACGACG
AGCGTGACACCACGATGCCTGTAGCAATGGCAACAACGTTGCGCAAACTATTAACTGGCGAACTACTTAC
TCTAGCTTCCCGGCAACAATTAATAGACTGGATGGAGGCGGATAAAGTTGCAGGACCACTTCTGCGCTCG
GCCCTTCCGGCTGGCTGGTTTATTGCTGATAAATCTGGAGCCGGTGAGCGTGGGTCCCGCGGTATCATTG
CAGCACTGGGGCCAGATGGTAAGCCCTCCCGTATCGTAGTTATCTACACGACGGGGAGTCAGGCAACTAT
GGATGAACGAAATAGACAGATCGCTGAGATAGGTGCCTCACTGATTAAGCATTGGTAACTGTCAGACCAA
GTTTACTCATATATACTTTAGATTGATTTAAAACTTCATTTTTAATTTAAAAGGATCTAGGTGAAGATCC
TTTTTGATAATCTTGGTCTCAGCCAGCAGAAGGATCGGCAGGTTTACTGGCCGGCACAAGTGCTCTTTCC
AGCGCGGCGTGGTGCCATATGGGCATCATGCCCGGCGCCATA
Features (pLannotate 1.2.2; 3 found; start..end, strand, type, name):
    222..810     -  rep_origin     ori: high-copy-number ColE1/pMB1/pBR322/pUC origin of replication
    913..1017    +  promoter       AmpR promoter: bla
   1018..1878    +  CDS            AmpR: β-lactamase; bla; confers resistance to ampicillin, carbenicillin, and related antibiotics
