[The description below was written by a language model from this plasmid's Addgene catalogue record and pLannotate feature annotations shown in this document.]
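Description:
KTK_226 is a small entry (part) vector from the Komagataeibacter Tool Kit, a modular cloning system built for assembling multigene constructs in cellulose-producing bacteria. Its payload is a native promoter from K. rhaeticus, designated pRutB and defined as the 200 bases immediately upstream of the start codon of the corresponding gene. As an entry-level plasmid it serves to store this promoter as a reusable part in E. coli, from which it can be moved into higher-level assemblies to drive expression of downstream coding sequences in Komagataeibacter. The record lists restriction-enzyme cloning but does not identify the flanking sites, and it gives no information on the strength or regulation of the promoter.

The sequenced plasmid is about 2.1 kb, and the automated annotation finds only three features: a high-copy ColE1/pMB1/pUC-type origin of replication, the bla promoter, and the AmpR β-lactamase coding sequence conferring resistance to ampicillin and related antibiotics. This matches the catalogue's ampicillin selection and high copy number. It fits less well with the listed pSEVA331 backbone, which is generally known as a broad-host-range, chloramphenicol-selected vector. No such elements are annotated here, so the backbone field may reflect the toolkit more generally than this particular plasmid. The pRutB insert itself is not annotated, which is expected for a non-standard native sequence, and it presumably lies in the unannotated region outside the origin and resistance cassette. With no Komagataeibacter-compatible replicon detected, the plasmid appears suited to part storage and assembly rather than direct use in the target host.
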