Addgene plasmid #180552: KTK_226
Purpose: Entry vector containing K.rhaeticus native promoter pRutB (200 bases upstream from gene start codon)
Depositing lab: Tom Ellis. Depositing organization: Imperial College London. Publication: Komagataeibacter Tool Kit (KTK): A Modular Cloning System for Multigene Constructs and Programmed Protein Secretion from Cellulose Producing Bacteria. Goosens VJ, Walker KT, Aragon SM, Singh A, Senthivel VR, Dekker L, Caro-Astorga J, Buat MLA, Song W, Lee KY, Ellis T. ACS Synth Biol. 2021 Dec 17;10(12):3422-3434. doi: 10.1021/acssynbio.1c00358. Epub 2021 Nov 12. PubMed 34767345.
Backbone
  Vector backbone: pSEVA331
  Vector type: Bacterial Expression
Growth in bacteria
  Bacterial resistance: Ampicillin, 100 μg/mL
  Growth temperature: 37°C
  Growth strain: DH5alpha
  Copy number: High Copy
Gene/Insert
  Gene/Insert name: K.rhaeticus native promoter pRutB (200 bases upstream from gene start codon)
  Species: K. rhaeticus
  Cloning method: Restriction Enzyme; 5′ cloning site unknown (unknown if destroyed)
Terms and licenses: Academic/Nonprofit Terms; Industry Terms: Not Available to Industry
Depositor comments: Read the preprint at https://www.biorxiv.org/content/10.1101/2021.06.09.447691v1.full
How to cite: KTK_226 was a gift from Tom Ellis (Addgene plasmid # 180552 ; http://n2t.net/addgene:180552 ; RRID:Addgene_180552)
